Addgene plasmid #61212: pENTR-FLAG-hDIXDC1-L-F630S
Purpose: Entry clone encoding long isoform of human DIXDC1
Depositing lab: Reuben Shaw. Depositing organization: Salk Institute for Biological Studies. Publication: An AMPK-independent signaling pathway downstream of the LKB1 tumor suppressor controls Snail1 and metastatic potential. Goodwin JM, Svensson RU, Lou HJ, Winslow MM, Turk BE, Shaw RJ. Mol Cell. 2014 Aug 7;55(3):436-50. doi: 10.1016/j.molcel.2014.06.021. Epub 2014 Jul 17. PubMed 25042806.
Backbone
  Vector backbone: pENTR-FLAG
  Backbone size w/o insert (bp): 2333
  Total vector size (bp): 4200
  Vector type: ENTR Clone
Growth in bacteria
  Bacterial resistance: Kanamycin, 50 μg/mL
  Growth temperature: 37°C
  Growth strain: DH5alpha
  Copy number: Unknown
Gene/Insert
  Gene/Insert name: human DIXDC1 (alt name: Ccd1)
  Species: H. sapiens (human)
  Insert size (bp): 1900
  Mutation: Changed Phenylalanine 630 to Serine
  GenBank ID: NM_001037954.3
  Entrez Gene: DIXDC1 (a.k.a. CCD1)
  Tag / fusion protein: FLAG (N terminal on insert)
  Cloning method: Unknown
  Sequencing primers: 5′ pENTR-F
Terms and licenses: Academic/Nonprofit Terms; Industry Terms: Not Available to Industry
How to cite: pENTR-FLAG-hDIXDC1-L-F630S was a gift from Reuben Shaw (Addgene plasmid # 61212 ; http://n2t.net/addgene:61212 ; RRID:Addgene_61212)
