[The description below was written by a language model from this plasmid's Addgene catalogue record.]
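Description:
pENTR-FLAG-hDIXDC1-L-F630S is a Gateway-style entry clone built on the pENTR-FLAG backbone, a small bacterial plasmid (about 2.3 kb without insert, roughly 4.2 kb in total) that is propagated in E. coli under kanamycin selection. The record lists its copy number as unknown and does not name the origin of replication. No feature table is provided, so the recombination sites and other backbone elements are not itemised. As an entry clone, it would be expected to carry attL-type sites flanking the insert, which allow the coding sequence to be moved by LR recombination into destination vectors. Entry vectors of this kind generally lack a eukaryotic promoter of their own, and the record does not state one, so expression depends on the destination vector chosen.

The payload is the long isoform of human DIXDC1 (also known as Ccd1), an insert of about 1.9 kb that carries an N-terminal FLAG epitope tag for detection or immunoprecipitation of the protein. The coding sequence carries a point mutation changing phenylalanine 630 to serine. The record does not state the functional consequence of this substitution, nor the cloning method used. The associated study concerns an AMPK-independent signalling pathway downstream of the LKB1 tumour suppressor that controls Snail1 and metastatic potential. The construct therefore most plausibly serves as a source from which the FLAG-tagged F630S mutant can be shuttled into expression vectors for comparison with wild-type DIXDC1.
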