>Addgene plasmid #61212 | pENTR-FLAG-hDIXDC1-L-F630S | addgene partial sequence | sequence record 102958 | pENTR-F 5'-CTACAAACTCTTCCTGTTAGTTAG-3'
ATGATTTTATTTTGACTGATAGTGACCTGTTCGTTGCAACAAATTGATAAGCAATGCTTTTTTATAATGC
CAACTTTGTACAAAAAAGCAGGCTCCACCATGGATTACAAGGACGATGACGACAAACTCGGATCCATGGG
AACCAATTCAGTAGACATGCTAGCCTGCCTGACCCGAGGGAACTTACTGGACGTCCTGCAGGAGGGCTTC
AATGAGCAACAGCTGCAGGCCTATGTGGCCTGGGTGAATGCACAGCTGAAGAAGAGGCCAGCAGTGAAGC
CTGTGCAGGACCTGCGACAAGATCTCCGGGATGGGGTGATCCTGGCATATCTCATCGAGATTGTTGCAGG
AGAAAAGCTGAGTGGGGTACAGCTGAGTCCCGGTAACCAACAGGAGATGAAGAATAATGTGGAGAAAGTG
CTACAGTTTGTGGCCTCTAAAAAGATTCGTATGCACCAGACTTCGGCTAAAGATATTGTGGATGGAAACC
TGAAGTCTATCATGAGGCTGGTCCTTGCCTTGGCAGCTCATTTCAAACCTGGCTCCAGCAGGACGGTGAA
CCAAGGACGGGACTCCAGAGCCCCTCTGCAAAGTCACCGACCACACTGTGCCACTGCTGTTGCCCAGGGA
GCAGCTGCTGCTCTGGCCGATGTGTGTCATGACATGTCCCGATCAGGACGGGATGTCTTTCGATATAGAC
AGAGGAACAGCAGCATGGATGAGGAAATTGAGAATCCATACTGGAGTGTGCGGGCCCTAGTGCAGCAGTA
CGAAGGGCAACAAAGGTCCCCGTCTGAATCCAGCTGCTCCAGCCTGACTTCACCCAGTCCAATCCACAGT
GCAA
